Addgene plasmid #128360: pPEE16
Purpose: (Empty Backbone) Dominant marker in Cryptococcus neoformans. Targets DNA constructs to a Safe Haven Site 1, a small gene-free region. Contains the amdS2 counterselectable marker.
Depositing lab: James Fraser. Depositing organization: University of Queensland. Publication: amdS as a dominant recyclable marker in Cryptococcus neoformans. Erpf PE, Stephenson CJ, Fraser JA. Fungal Genet Biol. 2019 Jun 17;131:103241. doi: 10.1016/j.fgb.2019.103241. PubMed 31220607.
Backbone
  Vector backbone: pBlueScript II SK(-)
  Backbone manufacturer: Stratagene
  Vector type: Unspecified
  Selectable markers: Acetamide, Fluoroacetamide
Growth in bacteria
  Bacterial resistance: Ampicillin, 100 μg/mL
  Growth temperature: 37°C
  Growth strain: DH5alpha
  Copy number: High Copy
Gene/Insert
  Gene/Insert name: Acetamidase (amdS)
  Species: Synthetic
  Promoter: TEF1
  Cloning method: Gibson Cloning
Terms and licenses: Academic/Nonprofit Terms; Industry Terms: Not Available to Industry
Depositor comments: Contains the Safe Haven Site 1 sequence (CNAG_00777 - CNAG_00778) in the backbone of pBluescript II SK- to enable integration into the C. neoformans genome via homologous recombination, in addition to a linker sequence containing multiple rare-cutting restriction enzyme cut sites to facilitate linearization prior to biolistic transformation. Importantly, as the Safe Haven and marker fragments were inserted into the pBluescript II SK- backbone in place of the f1 origin of replication, each plasmid still retains the original multicloning site and blue/white screening capabilities. Linearization of the safe haven constructs is made possible by the inclusion of a linker containing cut sites for three rare cutting restriction enzymes, BaeI, AscI and PacI. To use the vectors, the gene of interest is subcloned into the standard pBluescript II SK- multicloning site.
How to cite: pPEE16 was a gift from James Fraser (Addgene plasmid # 128360 ; http://n2t.net/addgene:128360 ; RRID:Addgene_128360)
