[The description below was written by a language model from this plasmid's Addgene catalogue record and pLannotate feature annotations shown in this document.]
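Description:
pPEE16 is an empty-backbone integration vector for the fungal pathogen Cryptococcus neoformans, built on pBluescript II SK(-). In E. coli it is maintained as a high-copy plasmid through the ColE1/pUC-type origin and selected with ampicillin via the bla gene. According to the depositor, the fungal modules were assembled by Gibson cloning in place of the f1 origin. This agrees with the feature table, which finds only short f1/M13 origin remnants. The original pBluescript cloning region is left intact: the lac promoter and operator, the T3 and T7 promoters flanking the multiple cloning site, and lacZα. Blue/white screening is therefore still available when a gene of interest is subcloned into the standard polylinker.

The fungal payload has two parts. The first is a synthetic acetamidase marker, amdS2, recorded as driven by a TEF1 promoter; the annotation matches the coding sequence to Aspergillus nidulans amdS. Acetamidase lets cells use acetamide as a nutrient source, giving dominant positive selection. It also converts fluoroacetamide to a toxic product, so cells that have lost the marker can be counterselected and the marker reused. The second part is the Safe Haven Site 1 sequence, a small gene-free intergenic region between CNAG_00777 and CNAG_00778. It directs homologous recombination to a genomic location intended not to disrupt genes. A linker carrying BaeI, AscI and PacI rare-cutter sites allows linearization before biolistic transformation. The automated annotation does not label the TEF1 promoter, the Safe Haven sequence or the linker, which presumably lie in the unannotated stretches around amdS. The plasmid is used for targeted insertion of constructs into C. neoformans, for example for complementation.
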