Features (pLannotate 1.2.2; 14 found; start..end, strand, type, name):
    757..773     -  rep_origin     f1 ori (fragment): f1 bacteriophage origin of replication; arrow indicates direction of (+) strand synthesis
    800..904     +  promoter       AmpR promoter: bla
    905..1765    +  CDS            AmpR: β-lactamase; bla; confers resistance to ampicillin, carbenicillin, and related antibiotics
   1936..2524    +  rep_origin     ori: high-copy-number ColE1/pMB1/pBR322/pUC origin of replication
   2707..2799    +  CDS            lacI (fragment): lac repressor; lacI; The lac repressor binds to the lac operator to inhibit transcription in E. coli. This inhibition can be relieved by adding lactose or isopropyl-β-D-thiogalactopyranoside (IPTG).
   2812..2833    +  protein_bind   CAP binding site: CAP binding activates transcription in the presence of cAMP. E. coli catabolite activator protein
   2848..2878    +  promoter       lac promoter: promoter for the E. coli lac operon
   2886..2902    +  protein_bind   lac operator: The lac repressor binds to the lac operator to inhibit transcription in E. coli. This inhibition can be relieved by adding lactose or isopropyl-β-D-thiogalactopyranoside (IPTG). lac repressor encoded by lacI
   2947..2965    +  promoter       T3 promoter: promoter for bacteriophage T3 RNA polymerase
   2978..3085    +  misc_feature   MCS: pBluescript multiple cloning site
   3094..3112    -  promoter       T7 promoter: promoter for bacteriophage T7 RNA polymerase
   3120..3275    +  CDS            lacZα (fragment): LacZα fragment of β-galactosidase; lacZ fragment
   3279..3410    -  rep_origin     M13 ori (fragment): M13 bacteriophage origin of replication; arrow indicates direction of (+) strand synthesis
   4646..6292    +  CDS            amdS: acetamidase from Aspergillus nidulans; amdS; confers ability to process acetamide for selection in fungal cells
>Addgene plasmid #128360 | pPEE16 | addgene full sequence | sequence record 254521 | Addgene NGS Result
ACACGATGTTTTCCATCAGTAACATCGGGGCACTTGTACATATTCTCCCAGGCAGACAAAGATATGACAA
GACCTTCACGGCCGACGGTTGCAACATCCTTCTCCAATTTGAGCTGCTACAATCTCCTGCTTCATGGCAT
TCCAGTCACATCAAGGTATCCATCTCTTTCGGCATAGCTAATCTAGGAAGAATGAATATACCACGTCTAT
AACTGATCAGACCTAAAGGGCTTCAGTATCGGTTATACACCAGGATCAATGGCAAATAAGACTCACAAAT
TGGGATGATCATCAGCAGATGGTGTTATTCAACGGGCAGACCGTGAGTACAAAGTGTTCAGCGTTGAATG
GCACCGTATATACAAATATGCTGAGCCTGTTATAACCTTAGCTTCTTCTCCTGTTGCTTCCCTTGGCCTG
TAAAGTCAAGTTCCGCCGTGTTCTATTATCATAAATGATCGACTTCCATCAATGGAAGGGTAAGCTCGCG
TCCTTAAGCATAGGCGGTCTCAGAGTGCCATCCAGTCCAGCGCTCAAGGTTCCTAGGAAGGGGGGTTCGC
CTTTAAGAATTCAGGGGGCTGTGGTAGCTCGACGATGCCAGGTGTCATGGAGAGGTCCAAGAAATTGATG
ATAACCATTCCCTAGTCCGCAAAGTGCCTCGTATGATCCAAAGTGCCAAGATTGTACGATAGGGTGGATA
TCCAAAGCAAGAAGATAAACGTCCAATTCCATGATTTGAAGTCTATGGGCAGGCCTGCCGCTACAGGGCG
CGTCAGGTGGCACTTTTCGGGGAAATGTGCGCGGAACCCCTATTTGTTTATTTTTCTAAATACATTCAAA
TATGTATCCGCTCATGAGACAATAACCCTGATAAATGCTTCAATAATATTGAAAAAGGAAGAGTATGAGT
ATTCAACATTTCCGTGTCGCCCTTATTCCCTTTTTTGCGGCATTTTGCCTTCCTGTTTTTGCTCACCCAG
AAACGCTGGTGAAAGTAAAAGATGCTGAAGATCAGTTGGGTGCACGAGTGGGTTACATCGAACTGGATCT
CAACAGCGGTAAGATCCTTGAGAGTTTTCGCCCCGAAGAACGTTTTCCAATGATGAGCACTTTTAAAGTT
CTGCTATGTGGCGCGGTATTATCCCGTATTGACGCCGGGCAAGAGCAACTCGGTCGCCGCATACACTATT
CTCAGAATGACTTGGTTGAGTACTCACCAGTCACAGAAAAGCATCTTACGGATGGCATGACAGTAAGAGA
ATTATGCAGTGCTGCCATAACCATGAGTGATAACACTGCGGCCAACTTACTTCTGACAACGATCGGAGGA
CCGAAGGAGCTAACCGCTTTTTTGCACAACATGGGGGATCATGTAACTCGCCTTGATCGTTGGGAACCGG
AGCTGAATGAAGCCATACCAAACGACGAGCGTGACACCACGATGCCTGTAGCAATGGCAACAACGTTGCG
CAAACTATTAACTGGCGAACTACTTACTCTAGCTTCCCGGCAACAATTAATAGACTGGATGGAGGCGGAT
AAAGTTGCAGGACCACTTCTGCGCTCGGCCCTTCCGGCTGGCTGGTTTATTGCTGATAAATCTGGAGCCG
GTGAGCGTGGGTCTCGCGGTATCATTGCAGCACTGGGGCCAGATGGTAAGCCCTCCCGTATCGTAGTTAT
CTACACGACGGGGAGTCAGGCAACTATGGATGAACGAAATAGACAGATCGCTGAGATAGGTGCCTCACTG
ATTAAGCATTGGTAACTGTCAGACCAAGTTTACTCATATATACTTTAGATTGATTTAAAACTTCATTTTT
AATTTAAAAGGATCTAGGTGAAGATCCTTTTTGATAATCTCATGACCAAAATCCCTTAACGTGAGTTTTC
GTTCCACTGAGCGTCAGACCCCGTAGAAAAGATCAAAGGATCTTCTTGAGATCCTTTTTTTCTGCGCGTA
ATCTGCTGCTTGCAAACAAAAAAACCACCGCTACCAGCGGTGGTTTGTTTGCCGGATCAAGAGCTACCAA
CTCTTTTTCCGAAGGTAACTGGCTTCAGCAGAGCGCAGATACCAAATACTGTTCTTCTAGTGTAGCCGTA
GTTAGGCCACCACTTCAAGAACTCTGTAGCACCGCCTACATACCTCGCTCTGCTAATCCTGTTACCAGTG
GCTGCTGCCAGTGGCGATAAGTCGTGTCTTACCGGGTTGGACTCAAGACGATAGTTACCGGATAAGGCGC
AGCGGTCGGGCTGAACGGGGGGTTCGTGCACACAGCCCAGCTTGGAGCGAACGACCTACACCGAACTGAG
ATACCTACAGCGTGAGCTATGAGAAAGCGCCACGCTTCCCGAAGGGAGAAAGGCGGACAGGTATCCGGTA
AGCGGCAGGGTCGGAACAGGAGAGCGCACGAGGGAGCTTCCAGGGGGAAACGCCTGGTATCTTTATAGTC
CTGTCGGGTTTCGCCACCTCTGACTTGAGCGTCGATTTTTGTGATGCTCGTCAGGGGGGCGGAGCCTATG
GAAAAACGCCAGCAACGCGGCCTTTTTACGGTTCCTGGCCTTTTGCTGGCCTTTTGCTCACATGTTCTTT
CCTGCGTTATCCCCTGATTCTGTGGATAACCGTATTACCGCCTTTGAGTGAGCTGATACCGCTCGCCGCA
GCCGAACGACCGAGCGCAGCGAGTCAGTGAGCGAGGAAGCGGAAGAGCGCCCAATACGCAAACCGCCTCT
CCCCGCGCGTTGGCCGATTCATTAATGCAGCTGGCACGACAGGTTTCCCGACTGGAAAGCGGGCAGTGAG
CGCAACGCAATTAATGTGAGTTAGCTCACTCATTAGGCACCCCAGGCTTTACACTTTATGCTTCCGGCTC
GTATGTTGTGTGGAATTGTGAGCGGATAACAATTTCACACAGGAAACAGCTATGACCATGATTACGCCAA
GCGCGCAATTAACCCTCACTAAAGGGAACAAAAGCTGGAGCTCCACCGCGGTGGCGGCCGCTCTAGAACT
AGTGGATCCCCCGGGCTGCAGGAATTCGATATCAAGCTTATCGATACCGTCGACCTCGAGGGGGGGCCCG
GTACCCAATTCGCCCTATAGTGAGTCGTATTACGCGCGCTCACTGGCCGTCGTTTTACAACGTCGTGACT
GGGAAAACCCTGGCGTTACCCAACTTAATCGCCTTGCAGCACATCCCCCTTTCGCCAGCTGGCGTAATAG
CGAAGAGGCCCGCACCGATCGCCCTTCCCAACAGTTGCGCAGCCTGAATGGCGAATGGAAATTGTAAGCG
TTAATATTTTGTTAAAATTCGCGTTAAATTTTTGTTAAATCAGCTCATTTTTTTAACCAATAGGCCGAAA
TCGGCAAAATCCCTTATAAATCAAAAGAATAGACCGAGATAGGGTTGAGTCCATGGCGGCCGCCATTCTA
TGCTATACGGTACAAGATTGTGGCTACTATGCAAGCTCCATAGCGAATGATCTTACACTGACCTTGTCGA
CCGTTCTGAATGATTAACAATGGTCGCAAGTGTGGTTGACCCACCTGCGGGCGCTTCTTAACTATCTATC
ATCGGTATGTCAAGTATCACACCCTTTAAACAAAAGAATAAGAGCATAATACAGCAGTCTCATCATGGCA
ACCCTTCGCGCAATGTACAAAAAGCAGCCAGAAGCCCCCACGCACAAGCAATAATGTCGTGTTCTACCCT
GCCATGAACAAGCGTCATGGCCATTAGCGAACGCCCCAATATTCAGCCCCATTCGCCAAGCAAGTTGCCT
CGCCCCCTTCCCAGAAGATCATGGGCATCTCGTCTTCTTCTAATTTCGCATTTTGTGAAGCTCCATTCAT
GCACGTCGGCTTCTGGACGACTCTTATCATATGCATTGGCCTGCTCGGTGTGAGGATGAGCCACTCCCAC
ATGTTTAGACGGCAGGGGCCTCTTGCCACCCGTTGAATTTTTGGTGCGAAGACGTGCCTGGGAACGACCT
CCACTTTAAATTTCTCCGTTGTTGCGGTCGCTCCATCCTCCTCACATTTCTTGCCTCCTAAGTCCCATGT
GCCACACTCGGTGAAAAACGGAGTTTGATACGGATGAAATTTCCAGTGAGCTTTTCACATTCTGGAGGTT
TCGAAAAAAATTGTGGGATTTTCTGAATTAATCCGAGAATCCGCCCTGCCCATCAACCGGAAAGAATTAA
ATCCCTCGCACATTCCTTTCTCCCACCACCTTCTTTATCTCTACATTCTTTAACCAAAACACCTAGGTGA
GTACCCAAAGTCTTTTGACACCTTTGAAAATCCGCGCCAGTCGTAGGGCACGTAAAACAATTCTCGCTGG
TGGCTTCTGCAGGTGAAGTCGGGGCAGAGTGGAGCTGAGCATGGTCGACCACCCACATCATTCTGTCTTG
TTTTTGGCGATGTCTTCCATGCTTTTGCCCTCATCTGTTGCGTCGACTGCAGAGTACTGTTTTGCCACTA
CTGAGCTCAACATGGGCTTGTGTGTGGTGAAGAAAAAAATTTGGTGGCTCTTGAAAATTTTCAACCCATC
GGATACATGCCCTTCCAACTCACAACGCCCTAACACTTTATTGTCCTATCATTGCCTCTTCGCACATGCT
AACGATCTCCACAGAAAACTTCAAAATGCCTCAATCCTGGGAAGAACTGGCCGCTGATAAGCGCGCCCGC
CTCGCAAAAACCATCCCTGATGAATGGAAAGTCCAGACGCTGCCTGCGGAAGACAGCGTTATTGATTTCC
CAAAGAAATCGGGGATCCTTTCAGAGGCCGAACTGAAGATCACAGAGGCCTCCGCTGCAGATCTTGTGTC
CAAGCTGGCGGCCGGAGAGTTGACCTCGGTGGAAGTTACGCTAGCATTCTGTAAACGGGCAGCAATCGCC
CAGCAGTTAACAAACTGCGCCCACGAGTTCTTCCCTGACGCCGCTCTCGCGCAGGCAAGGGAACTCGATG
AATACTACGCAAAGCACAAGAGACCCGTTGGTCCACTCCATGGCCTCCCCATCTCTCTCAAAGACCAGCT
TCGAGTCAAGGGCTACGAAACATCAATGGGCTACATCTCATGGCTAAACAAGTACGACGAAGGGGACTCG
GTTCTGACAACCATGCTCCGCAAAGCCGGTGCCGTCTTCTACGTCAAGACCTCTGTCCCGCAGACCCTGA
TGGTCTGCGAGACAGTCAACAACATCATCGGGCGCACCGTCAACCCACGCAACAAGAACTGGTCGTGCGG
CGGCAGTTCCGGTGGTGAGGGTGCGATCGTTGGGATTCGTGGTGGCGTCATCGGTGTAGGAACGGATATC
GGTGGCTCGATTCGAGTGCCGGCCGCGTTCAACTTCCTGTACGGTCTAAGGCCGAGTCATGGGCGGCTGC
CGTATGCAAAGATGGCGAACAGCATGGAGGGTCAGGAGACGGTGCACAGCGTTGTCGGGCCGATTACGCA
CTCTGTTGAGGACCTCCGCCTCTTCACCAAATCCGTCCTCGGTCAGGAGCCATGGAAATACGACTCCAAG
GTCATCCCCATGCCCTGGCGCCAGTCCGAGTCGGACATTATTGCCTCCAAGATCAAGAACGGCGGGCTCA
ATATCGGCTACTACAACTTCGACGGCAATGTCCTTCCACACCCTCCTATCCTGCGCGGCGTGGAAACCAC
CGTCGCCGCACTCGCCAAAGCCGGTCACACCGTGACCCCGTGGACGCCATACAAGCACGATTTCGGCCAC
GATCTCATCTCCCATATCTACGCGGCTGACGGCAGCGCCGACGTAATGCGCGATATCAGTGCATCCGGCG
AGCCGGCGATTCCAAATATCAAAGACCTACTGAACCCGAACATCAAAGCTGTTAACATGAACGAGCTCTG
GGACACGCATCTCCAGAAGTGGAATTACCAGATGGAGTACCTTGAGAAATGGCGGGAGGCTGAAGAAAAG
GCCGGGAAGGAACTGGACGCCATCATCGCGCCGATTACGCCTACCGCTGCGGTACGGCATGACCAGTTCC
GGTACTATGGGTATGCCTCTGTGATCAACCTGCTGGATTTCACGAGCGTGGTTGTTCCGGTTACCTTTGC
GGATAAGAACATCGATAAGAAGAATGAGAGTTTCAAGGCGGTTAGTGAGCTTGATGCCCTCGTGCAGGAA
GAGTATGATCCGGAGGCGTACCATGGGGCACCGGTTGCAGTGCAGGTTATCGGACGGAGACTCAGTGAAG
AGAGGACGTTGGCGATTGCAGAGGAAGTGGGGAAGTTGCTGGGAAATGTGGTGACTCCATAGAAGGTTGA
GCGCGTAATAGTGGGTTGGTCTTGTCTCTATCCATTCATCTGTGAGACATACTGATTTCAACTTTTTCAT
CAGATAATAAGGATGGTGTGAGATAAGCAAGGCTGGGTTATGAGGTTTGGGACTAGATGGTGTTTCGCGT
CTAAAGGTGAGTCTTCGTTGGTTCAATCACATTGATCTGATCGCTGATCAATTGTCAGCCTCTGAATGTG
CTCTTGAAGAAAATGGTTGTCTGTAAGAATCCAGAACCAAAAACGGTCATTTCAAGTATGTATCCTCCGT
GAAGTTCCTTTAGCTCTTGCTAATATTGGACTTTAGCGTGCTTTAGCCAAAGACAGGGTCGCGAGGTTAA
GAGGATGGGCCAGGAAAAATCTAAGTTAGATTTGTCACACAAAGAAAAAGATTGTCTCAGTTTTGGTTTT
GTTTGGTTTGATTTATGCATAGGAAATATTTATGATCGAAATCACTCATTTCCTGCTTCGTAAATATCAT
CTACTATATGCTTCGTAAATGTCCATCTCCTACATATTGTGGATATGATAAATGCAATCCTCTCGTCTAC
ACTCTCGGCTTATGCCTTTGTCTTCTTTGCGCTCCTTTTAGCCTTCTTTTTATTCCTAGTCTTCAAGCCC
ATCCGACACAAGTTCAAAGGGCTGGCGCTGCTTAGGATCCATCACACCATTCGTCAACGTATTGTGAATC
AAAGAAATGCTCTTCGATATTCTTTATCAGGGCAAGGGAACAGATAGATACCAGCAGGCTTCACAACTCT
GAGTCGCTCGGCCAAAGAGGAAAAGAAAAGAGGATGCCGGCACTTTCTATACAGTCACAAGACGCGAATG
ACAATCCGGCACTTTATCGCATCATGTCTGAATTTGTGAAGGGACTTTGAGATATAATCAGGGGGTCAGA
CGCACTTTACAACTCTGAATCGCTTCGGAGTAAGGAAGTGGAACTGACAGATACACTTTATAGAGCCTTG
GGAACCATCTGGACCAAGAAGAAGGGAAAAAAAGGCTACAGTGAGTGAGCAACCTATGCTCACCTTTATC
CTGACGTTGATTGAGTCTAGAGGCCAAAGATCCAAGGCAAGGCGAAATATTCCATTGTCCAGTTCATGGC
TGAGTGACCGTTGTTTAGGTTGATCGAGGCGAAAAGAGAAGTCGATGTTGATGATTGTGAGACCGAAATC
AGACTTGGCCGCTTTTTATAGTTCAAAAAAGGGGCCCAGAGGTCAGTGGGCTCGCCACTCGATGCATAAG
CAATCCACTTGGCACAGACTGGTTTGGTTTAATTAACACAAGTATCGTGGCGCGCC
